Addgene plasmid #147376: pT7-EGFP-C1-HsNot1iso1-V1251R_R
Purpose: Mammalian Expression of HsNot1iso1-V1251R
Depositing lab: Elisa Izaurralde. Depositing organization: Max Planck Institute for Developmental Biology. Publication: The structural basis for the interaction between the CAF1 nuclease and the NOT1 scaffold of the human CCR4-NOT deadenylase complex. Petit AP, Wohlbold L, Bawankar P, Huntzinger E, Schmidt S, Izaurralde E, Weichenrieder O. Nucleic Acids Res. 2012 Nov;40(21):11058-72. doi: 10.1093/nar/gks883. Epub 2012 Sep 12. PubMed 22977175.
Backbone
  Vector backbone: Unknown
  Vector type: Mammalian Expression
Growth in bacteria
  Bacterial resistance: Kanamycin, 50 μg/mL
  Growth temperature: 37°C
  Growth strain: DH5alpha
  Copy number: High Copy
Gene/Insert
  Gene/Insert name: HsNot1iso1-V1251R
  Species: H. sapiens (human)
  Mutation: A deletion of 5 AA 822-827 SKMKPS-> T and one silent mutation compared to the sequence of isoform 1 given by NCBI: NM_016284.4
  Entrez Gene: CNOT1 (a.k.a. AD-005, CDC39, HPE12, NOT1, NOT1H, VIBOS)
  Cloning method: Unknown
Terms and licenses: Academic/Nonprofit Terms; Industry Terms: Not Available to Industry
Depositor comments: Plasmids from this collection were made available to the research community and donated after the lab closed. Please note that the sequence provided by the depositing laboratory may be theoretical/predicted or based on Sanger sequencing results. There may be discrepancies between sequencing results obtained by Addgene and the depositor sequence. If an Addgene verified sequence is not available, please contact before placing your order to request that our lab fully sequence the plasmid.
How to cite: pT7-EGFP-C1-HsNot1iso1-V1251R_R was a gift from Elisa Izaurralde (Addgene plasmid # 147376 ; http://n2t.net/addgene:147376 ; RRID:Addgene_147376)
