[The description below was written by a language model from this plasmid's Addgene catalogue record and pLannotate feature annotations shown in this document.]
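Description:
pT7-EGFP-C1-HsNot1iso1-V1251R_R is an 11,871 nt mammalian expression plasmid encoding human CNOT1 (NOT1), the scaffold subunit of the CCR4-NOT deadenylase complex, as an N-terminal EGFP fusion. The catalogue lists the backbone as unknown, but the name and feature layout fit an EGFP-C1-style vector modified to carry a T7 promoter. The CMV immediate early enhancer and promoter drive transcription in mammalian cells. The bacteriophage T7 promoter sits just upstream of the EGFP coding sequence and would in principle also allow transcription by T7 RNA polymerase. EGFP is joined through a short remnant of the multiple cloning site to the roughly 7.1 kb CNOT1 open reading frame, and an SV40 polyadenylation signal follows. The short hits annotated as an HIV-1 LTR fragment, an SV40 large T antigen fragment and a ble fragment are probably automated matches to vector sequence rather than functional parts.

The insert is CNOT1 isoform 1 with the V1251R substitution given in the construct name. The depositor also notes that residues 822-827 (SKMKPS) are replaced by a single threonine and that there is one silent change relative to the NCBI reference. The associated publication concerns the structural basis of the interaction between the CAF1 nuclease and NOT1, so the point mutation was presumably designed to test that interface, although the record does not state its effect.

The plasmid is propagated in E. coli through a high-copy ColE1/pUC-type origin, and it also carries an f1 origin. A single NeoR/KanR cassette has both a bacterial (bla) promoter and the SV40 early promoter, with an HSV TK polyadenylation signal. It confers kanamycin resistance in bacteria and could support G418 selection in mammalian cells.
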