Features (pLannotate 1.2.2; 18 found; start..end, strand, type, name):
      1..304     +  enhancer       CMV enhancer: human cytomegalovirus immediate early enhancer
    305..508     +  promoter       CMV promoter: human cytomegalovirus (CMV) immediate early promoter
    504..537     +  LTR            5' LTR (truncated) (fragment): truncated 5' long terminal repeat (LTR) from HIV-1
    553..571     +  promoter       T7 promoter: promoter for bacteriophage T7 RNA polymerase
    605..1321    +  CDS            EGFP: EGFP is a basic (constitutively fluorescent) green fluorescent protein published in 1996, derived from Aequorea victoria. It is reported to be a rapidly-maturing weak dimer with moderate acid sensitivity.
   1322..1342    +  misc_feature   MCS (fragment): multiple cloning site
   1343..8455    +  CDS            CNOT1: CNOT1_HUMAN - Also known as CDC39, KIAA1007, NOT1. Experimental evidence at protein level: Swiss-Prot protein existence level 1. Scaffolding component of the CCR4-NOT complex which is one of the major cellular mRNA deadenylases and is linked to various cellular processes including bulk mRNA degradation, miRNA-mediated repression, translational repression during translational initiation and general transcription regulation. Additional complex functions may be a consequence of its influence on mRNA expression. Its scaffolding function implies its interaction with the catalytic complex module and
   8459..8480    +  misc_feature   MCS (fragment): multiple cloning site
   8492..8576    +  CDS            large T antigen (fragment): large T antigen from SV40 (simian virus 40)
   8599..8720    +  polyA_signal   SV40 poly(A) signal: SV40 polyadenylation signal
   8754..9182    -  rep_origin     f1 ori (sequence partly withheld): f1 bacteriophage origin of replication; arrow indicates direction of (+) strand synthesis
   9209..9313    +  promoter       AmpR promoter: bla
   9315..9672    +  promoter       SV40 promoter: SV40 enhancer and early promoter
   9707..10501   +  CDS            NeoR/KanR: aminoglycoside phosphotransferase from Tn5; aph(3')-II (or nptII); confers resistance to neomycin, kanamycin, and G418 (Geneticin®)
  10522..10674   +  CDS            ble (fragment): BLE_KLEPN - Experimental evidence at protein level: Swiss-Prot protein existence level 1. Binding protein with a strong affinity to the bleomycin family of antibiotics. Binds to CL990; an antimitotic-antibiotic compound. From Klebsiella pneumoniae.
  10733..10780   +  polyA_signal   HSV TK poly(A) signal: herpes simplex virus thymidine kinase polyadenylation signal (Cole and Stacy, 1985)
  11109..11697   +  rep_origin     ori: high-copy-number ColE1/pMB1/pBR322/pUC origin of replication
  11812..11871   +  enhancer       CMV enhancer (fragment): human cytomegalovirus immediate early enhancer
>Addgene plasmid #147376 | pT7-EGFP-C1-HsNot1iso1-V1251R_R | addgene full sequence | sequence record 430424 | Addgene NGS Result
CGTTACATAACTTACGGTAAATGGCCCGCCTGGCTGACCGCCCAACGACCCCCGCCCATTGACGTCAATA
ATGACGTATGTTCCCATAGTAACGCCAATAGGGACTTTCCATTGACGTCAATGGGTGGAGTATTTACGGT
AAACTGCCCACTTGGCAGTACATCAAGTGTATCATATGCCAAGTACGCCCCCTATTGACGTCAATGACGG
TAAATGGCCCGCCTGGCATTATGCCCAGTACATGACCTTATGGGACTTTCCTACTTGGCAGTACATCTAC
GTATTAGTCATCGCTATTACCATGGTGATGCGGTTTTGGCAGTACATCAATGGGCGTGGATAGCGGTTTG
ACTCACGGGGATTTCCAAGTCTCCACCCCATTGACGTCAATGGGAGTTTGTTTTGGCACCAAAATCAACG
GGACTTTCCAAAATGTCGTAACAACTCCGCCCCATTGACGCAAATGGGCGGTAGGCGTGTACGGTGGGAG
GTCTATATAAGCAGAGCTCTCTGGCTAACTAGAGAACCCACTGCTTACTGGCTTATCGAAATTAATACGA
CTCACTATAGGGAGACCCAAGCTCTAGCGCTACCGGTCGCCACCATGGTGAGCAAGGGCGAGGAGCTGTT
CACCGGGGTGGTGCCCATCCTGGTCGAGCTGGACGGCGACGTAAACGGCCACAAGTTCAGCGTGTCCGGC
GAGGGCGAGGGCGATGCCACCTACGGCAAGCTGACCCTGAAGTTCATCTGCACCACCGGCAAGCTGCCCG
TGCCCTGGCCCACCCTCGTGACCACCCTGACCTACGGCGTGCAGTGCTTCAGCCGCTACCCCGACCACAT
GAAGCAGCACGACTTCTTCAAGTCCGCCATGCCCGAAGGCTACGTCCAGGAGCGCACCATCTTCTTCAAG
GACGACGGCAACTACAAGACCCGCGCCGAGGTGAAGTTCGAGGGCGACACCCTGGTGAACCGCATCGAGC
TGAAGGGCATCGACTTCAAGGAGGACGGCAACATCCTGGGGCACAAGCTGGAGTACAACTACAACAGCCA
CAACGTCTATATCATGGCCGACAAGCAGAAGAACGGCATCAAGGTGAACTTCAAGATCCGCCACAACATC
GAGGACGGCAGCGTGCAGCTCGCCGACCACTACCAGCAGAACACCCCCATCGGCGACGGCCCCGTGCTGC
TGCCCGACAACCACTACCTGAGCACCCAGTCCGCCCTGAGCAAAGACCCCAACGAGAAGCGCGATCACAT
GGTCCTGCTGGAGTTCGTGACCGCCGCCGGGATCACTCTCGGCATGGACGAGCTGTACAAGTCCGGACTC
AGATCTCGAGCTATGAATCTTGACTCGCTCTCGCTGGCCTTGTCTCAAATCAGCTACCTGGTGGACAATT
TAACCAAGAAAAATTACCGAGCCAGCCAGCAGGAAATACAGCATATTGTGAATCGGCACGGTCCTGAGGC
AGACAGGCATTTATTACGCTGCCTATTTTCGCATGTGGATTTCAGTGGCGATGGTAAAAGCAGTGGCAAA
GATTTCCATCAGACTCAGTTTCTGATTCAGGAGTGTGCGTTGCTGATTACAAAGCCAAATTTTATCTCGA
CGCTGTCCTATGCCATTGATAATCCATTGCACTATCAGAAGAGTTTAAAGCCTGCACCCCACTTATTTGC
CCAGCTGAGTAAAGTGCTCAAATTAAGCAAAGTACAAGAGGTAATTTTTGGCCTTGCCCTGTTGAATTCT
TCCAGCTCAGATCTTAGAGGTTTCGCTGCCCAGTTTATCAAACAGAAGCTTCCAGATCTTCTGCGTTCTT
ACATTGACGCAGACGTCAGTGGAAATCAAGAAGGTGGCTTCCAAGATATAGCAATAGAGGTCCTACACCT
CCTCCTCTCCCATCTCCTCTTTGGGCAGAAGGGAGCCTTTGGAGTTGGACAAGAACAGATAGACGCTTTT
CTTAAGACGCTGCGCAGAGATTTTCCCCAAGAACGCTGTCCCGTGGTGCTCGCACCACTTTTATACCCTG
AAAAACGGGACATTCTAATGGACAGGATCCTGCCTGATTCCGGAGGGGTAGCTAAAACCATGATGGAGAG
CTCTTTGGCTGATTTCATGCAAGAAGTAGGCTATGGCTTTTGTGCAAGTATTGAAGAATGTCGCAATATA
ATCGTGCAGTTTGGTGTTCGGGAGGTCACAGCTGCCCAGGTTGCAAGGGTTTTGGGAATGATGGCTCGAA
CTCATTCAGGATTAACAGATGGCATTCCATTACAGAGTATTTCTGCTCCGGGCAGTGGGATCTGGAGTGA
TGGGAAAGATAAAAGTGATGGAGCACAGGCACACACATGGAATGTAGAAGTCTTGATTGACGTTCTTAAA
GAACTGAATCCAAGTTTGAATTTCAAGGAAGTAACTTATGAACTGGACCATCCTGGATTTCAAATTCGTG
ACAGTAAAGGACTTCATAATGTGGTTTATGGCATTCAGAGGGGTTTGGGTATGGAAGTGTTCCCAGTAGA
CCTCATATATAGACCTTGGAAACATGCTGAAGGCCAGCTCTCCTTCATTCAACATTCCCTTATAAATCCA
GAGATCTTCTGTTTTGCTGACTATCCCTGTCATACTGTTGCCACTGATATTCTGAAAGCACCACCAGAGG
ATGACAATCGAGAAATTGCCACATGGAAGAGCTTGGATTTGATTGAATCTCTGCTGAGGCTTGCAGAGGT
TGGGCAGTATGAGCAAGTCAAACAGCTCTTCAGCTTCCCTATCAAACACTGTCCAGACATGCTGGTATTG
GCCTTACTACAAATTAACACCTCTTGGCATACCTTGCGCCATGAACTTATCTCCACTCTGATGCCAATTT
TCCTTGGAAACCATCCTAACTCAGCTATTATTTTGCACTATGCATGGCATGGGCAGGGACAGTCTCCCTC
AATTCGCCAACTTATCATGCATGCAATGGCAGAATGGTACATGAGAGGGGAGCAGTATGATCAGGCCAAA
TTGTCTCGAATACTTGATGTGGCCCAGGACTTGAAGGCCTTGTCAATGCTGCTAAATGGTACTCCATTTG
CCTTTGTTATTGACCTTGCTGCACTTGCTTCACGTCGTGAATACCTCAAACTTGATAAGTGGCTCACAGA
TAAAATTCGAGAGCATGGGGAGCCTTTTATCCAGGCGTGTATGACTTTTTTAAAGAGACGGTGTCCTTCT
ATTTTGGGCGGACTTGCCCCAGAAAAAGACCAGCCCAAAAGTGCTCAACTTCCTCCAGAAACTTTGGCGA
CAATGTTGGCCTGTCTGCAAGCTTGTGCAGGGAGTGTTTCTCAGGAGCTATCAGAAACTATCCTCACCAT
GGTAGCCAATTGCAGTAATGTTATGAATAAGGCCAGACAACCACCACCTGGAGTTATGCCAAAAGGACGT
CCTCCTAGTGCTAGCAGCTTAGATGCCATTTCTCCTGTTCAGATTGACCCTCTTGCTGGAATGACATCTC
TTAGTATAGGTGGTTCAGCTGCCCCTCACACCCAGAGTATGCAGGGTTTTCCTCCAAATTTGGGTTCTGC
ATTCAGTACCCCTCAGTCACCAGCAAAAGCATTTCCACCCCTTTCAACCCCCAATCAGACCACTGCATTC
AGTGGTATTGGAGGACTTTCATCACAGCTTCCAGTAGGTGGTCTTGGCACAGGCAGCCTGACTGGTATAG
GAACTGGTGCTCTTGGACTCCCTGCAGTGAATAACGACCCTTTTGTACAGAGGAAACTGGGCACCTCTGG
ACTGAATCAGCCTACATTCCAGCAGACGGACTTGTCTCAGGTGTGGCCAGAGGCAAACCAGCACTTTAGT
AAAGAGATAGATGATGAAGCAAACAGCTATTTCCAGCGAATATATAATCATCCACCACATCCAACCATGT
CTGTTGATGAGGTATTAGAAATGCTGCAGAGATTTAAAGACTCTACTATAAAGAGGGAACGAGAAGTATT
TAACTGTATGCTAAGGAACTTGTTTGAAGAATATCGTTTTTTTCCCCAGTATCCTGATAAAGAGTTACAT
ATAACAGCCTGCCTATTTGGTGGTATAATTGAGAAAGGACTGGTCACTTACATGGCACTAGGTCTGGCTC
TACGATATGTTCTTGAAGCCTTACGCAAGCCTTTTGGATCCAAAATGTATTATTTCGGGATTGCTGCACT
AGATAGATTTAAAAACAGATTGAAGGACTATCCCCAGTATTGTCAGCATTTGGCTTCTATCAGTCACTTT
ATGCAATTTCCACATCATTTACAGGAGTATATTGAGTATGGACAGCAGTCTAGAGATCCTCCTGTGAAAA
TGCAAGGCTCTATCACAACCCCTGGAAGTATTGCACTGGCTCAGGCCCAGGCTCAGGCCCAGGTTCCAGC
AAAAGCTCCTCTTGCTGGTCAAGTTAGCACTATGGTAACCACCTCAACAACTACCACTGTTGCTAAAACG
GTTACGGTCACCAGGCCAACTGGAGTCAGCTTTAAGAAAGATGTGCCACCTTCTATTAATACTACAAATA
TAGATACGTTGCTTGTGGCCACAGATCAAACTGAGAGAATTGTGGAGCCCCCAGAAAATATCCAGGAGAA
AATTGCTTTTATTTTCAATAATCTCTCACAGTCAAATATGACACAAAAGGTTGAAGAGCTAAAGGAAACG
GTGAAAGAAGAATTTATGCCTTGGGTTTCACAGTATCTGGTTATGAAGAGAGTCAGTATTGAGCCAAACT
TTCATAGCCTGTATTCAAACTTCCTTGACACGCTGAAGAATCCTGAATTTAACAAGATGGTTCTGAATGA
GACCTACAGAAACATTAAAGTGCTCCTGACCTCTGATAAAGCTGCAGCCAATTTCTCAGATCGTTCTTTG
CTGAAGAACTTGGGACATTGGCTAGGAATGATCACATTAGCTAAAAACAAACCCATCTTACACACTGACT
TGGATGTGAAATCATTGCTGCTAGAGGCTTATGTTAAAGGACAACAAGAATTGCTCTATGTAGTGCCCTT
TGTTGCCAAAGTCTTAGAATCTAGCATTCGTAGTGTGCGTTTTAGGCCACCAAACCCTTGGACAATGGCA
ATTATGAATGTATTAGCTGAGCTACATCAGGAGCATGACTTAAAGTTAAACTTGAAGTTTGAAATCGAGG
TTCTCTGCAAGAACCTTGCATTAGACATCAATGAGCTAAAACCTGGAAACCTCCTAAAGGATAAAGATCG
CCTGAAGAATTTAGATGAGCAACTCTCTGCTCCAAAGAAAGATGTCAAGCAGCCAGAAGAACTCCCTCCC
ATCACAACCACAACAACTTCTACTACACCAGCTACCAACACCACTTGTACAGCCACGGTTCCACCACAGC
CACAGTACAGCTACCACGACATCAATGTCTATTCCCTTGCGGGCTTGGCACCACACATTACTCTAAATCC
AACAATTCCCTTGTTTCAGGCCCATCCACAGTTGAAGCAGTGTGTGCGTCAGGCAATTGAACGGGCTGTC
CAGGAGCTGGTCCATCCTGTGGTGGATCGATCAATTAAGATTGCCATGACTACTTGTGAGCAAATAGTCA
GGAAGGATTTTGCCCTGGATTCGGAGGAATCTCGAATGCGAATAGCAGCTCATCACATGATGCGTAACTT
GACAGCTGGAATGGCTATGATTACATGCAGGGAACCTTTGCTCATGAGCATATCTACCAACTTAAAAAAC
AGTTTTGCCTCAGCCCTTCGTACTGCTTCCCCACAACAAAGAGAAATGATGGATCAGGCAGCTGCTCAAT
TAGCTCAGGACAATTGTGAGTTGGCTTGCTGTTTTATTCAGAAGACTGCAGTAGAAAAAGCAGGCCCTGA
GATGGACAAGAGATTAGCAACTGAATTTGAGCTGAGAAAACATGCTAGGCAAGAAGGACGCAGATACTGT
GATCCTGTTGTTTTAACATATCAAGCTGAACGGATGCCAGAGCAAATCAGGCTGAAAGTTGGTGGTGTGG
ACCCAAAGCAGTTGGCTGTTTACGAAGAGTTTGCACGCAATGTTCCTGGCTTCTTACCTACAAATGACTT
AAGTCAGCCCACGGGATTTTTAGCCCAGCCCATGAAGCAAGCTTGGGCAACAGATGATGTAGCTCAGATT
TATGATAAGTGTATTACAGAACTGGAGCAACATCTACATGCCATCCCACCAACTTTGGCCATGAACCCTC
AAGCTCAGGCTCTTCGAAGTCTCTTGGAGGTTGTAGTTTTATCTCGAAACTCTCGGGATGCCATAGCTGC
TCTTGGATTGCTCCAAAAGGCTGTAGAGGGCTTACTAGATGCCACAAGTGGTGCTGATGCTGACCTTCTG
CTGCGCTACAGGGAATGCCACCTCTTGGTCCTAAAAGCTCTGCAGGATGGCCGGGCATATGGGTCTCCAT
GGTGCAACAAACAGATCACAAGGTGCCTAATTGAATGTCGAGATGAATATAAATATAATGTGGAGGCTGT
GGAGCTGCTAATTCGCAATCATTTGGTTAATATGCAGCAGTATGATCTTCACCTAGCGCAGTCAATGGAG
AATGGCTTAAACTACATGGCTGTGGCATTTGCTATGCAGTTAGTAAAAATCCTGCTGGTGGATGAAAGGA
GTGTTGCTCATGTTACTGAGGCAGATCTGTTCCACACCATTGAAACCCTCATGAGGATTAATGCTCATTC
CAGAGGCAATGCTCCAGAAGGATTGCCCCAGCTGATGGAAGTAGTGCGATCCAACTATGAAGCAATGATT
GATCGTGCTCATGGAGGCCCAAACTTTATGATGCATTCTGGGATCTCTCAAGCCTCAGAGTATGATGACC
CTCCAGGCCTGAGGGAGAAGGCAGAGTATCTTCTGAGGGAATGGGTGAATCTCTACCATTCAGCAGCAGC
TGGCCGCGACAGTACCAAAGCTTTCTCTGCATTTGTTGGACAGATGCACCAGCAAGGAATACTGAAGACC
GATGATCTCATAACAAGGTTCTTTCGTCTGTGTACTGAAATGTGTGTTGAAATCAGTTACCGTGCTCAGG
CTGAGCAGCAGCACAATCCTGCTGCCAATCCCACCATGATCCGAGCCAAGTGCTATCACAACCTGGATGC
CTTTGTTCGACTCATTGCACTGCTCGTGAAACACTCAGGGGAGGCCACCAACACTGTCACAAAGATTAAT
CTGCTGAACAAGGTCCTTGGTATAGTAGTGGGAGTTCTCCTTCAGGATCATGATGTTCGTCAGAGTGAAT
TTCAGCAACTTCCCTACCATCGAATTTTTATCATGCTTCTCTTGGAACTCAATGCACCTGAGCATGTGTT
GGAAACCATTAATTTCCAGACACTTACAGCTTTCTGCAATACATTCCACATCTTGAGGCCTACCAAAGCT
CCTGGCTTTGTATATGCCTGGCTTGAACTGATTTCCCATCGGATATTTATTGCAAGAATGCTGGCACATA
CGCCACAGCAGAAGGGGTGGCCTATGTATGCACAGCTACTGATTGATTTATTCAAATATTTAGCGCCTTT
CCTTAGAAATGTGGAACTCACCAAACCTATGCAAATCCTCTACAAGGGCACTTTAAGAGTGCTGCTGGTT
CTTTTGCATGATTTCCCAGAGTTCCTTTGTGATTACCATTATGGGTTCTGTGATGTGATCCCACCTAATT
GTATCCAGTTAAGAAATTTGATCCTGAGTGCCTTTCCAAGAAACATGAGGCTCCCCGACCCATTCACTCC
TAATCTAAAGGTGGACATGTTGAGTGAAATTAACATTGCTCCCCGGATTCTCACCAATTTCACTGGAGTA
ATGCCACCTCAGTTCAAAAAGGATTTGGATTCCTATCTTAAAACTCGATCACCAGTCACTTTCCTGTCTG
ATCTGCGCAGCAACCTACAGGTATCCAATGAACCTGGGAATCGCTACAACCTCCAGCTCATCAATGCACT
GGTGCTCTATGTCGGGACTCAGGCCATTGCGCACATCCACAACAAGGGCAGCACACCTTCAATGAGCACC
ATCACTCACTCAGCACACATGGATATCTTCCAGAATTTGGCTGTGGACTTGGACACTGAGGGTCGCTATC
TCTTTTTGAATGCAATTGCAAATCAGCTCCGGTACCCAAATAGCCACACTCACTACTTCAGTTGCACCAT
GCTGTACCTTTTTGCAGAGGCCAATACGGAAGCCATCCAAGAACAGATCACAAGAGTTCTCTTGGAACGG
TTGATTGTAAATAGGCCACATCCTTGGGGTCTTCTTATTACCTTCATTGAGCTGATTAAAAACCCAGCGT
TTAAGTTCTGGAACCATGAATTTGTACACTGTGCCCCAGAAATCGAAAAGTTATTCCAGTCGGTCGCACA
GTGCTGCATGGGACAGAAGCAGGCCCAGCAAGTAATGGAAGGGACAGGTGCCAGTTAGCCGCGGGCCCGG
GATCCACCGGATCTAGATAACTGATCATAATCAGCCATACCACATTTGTAGAGGTTTTACTTGCTTTAAA
AAACCTCCCACACCTCCCCCTGAACCTGAAACATAAAATGAATGCAATTGTTGTTGTTAACTTGTTTATT
GCAGCTTATAATGGTTACAAATAAAGCAATAGCATCACAAATTTCACAAATAAAGCATTTTTTTCACTGC
ATTCTAGTTGTGGTTTGTCCAAACTCATCAATGTATCTTAACGCGTAAATTGTAAGCGTTAATATTTTGT
TAAAATTCGCGTTAAATTTTTGTTAAATCAGCTCATTTTTTAACCAATAGGCCGAAATCGGCAAAATCCC
TTATAAATCAAAAGAATAGACCGAGATAGGGT
[37 nt withheld, positions 8853-8889]
AAAGAACGTGGACTCCAACGTCAAAGG
[49 nt withheld, positions 8917-8965]
T
[91 nt withheld, positions 8967-9057]
G
[124 nt withheld, positions 9059-9182]
CAGGTGGCACTTTTCGGGGAAATGTGCGCGGAACCCCTATTTGTTTATTTTTCTAAATACATTCAAATAT
GTATCCGCTCATGAGACAATAACCCTGATAAATGCTTCAATAATATTGAAAAAGGAAGAGTCCTGAGGCG
GAAAGAACCAGCTGTGGAATGTGTGTCAGTTAGGGTGTGGAAAGTCCCCAGGCTCCCCAGCAGGCAGAAG
TATGCAAAGCATGCATCTCAATTAGTCAGCAACCAGGTGTGGAAAGTCCCCAGGCTCCCCAGCAGGCAGA
AGTATGCAAAGCATGCATCTCAATTAGTCAGCAACCATAGTCCCGCCCCTAACTCCGCCCATCCCGCCCC
TAACTCCGCCCAGTTCCGCCCATTCTCCGCCCCATGGCTGACTAATTTTTTTTATTTATGCAGAGGCCGA
GGCCGCCTCGGCCTCTGAGCTATTCCAGAAGTAGTGAGGAGGCTTTTTTGGAGGCCTAGGCTTTTGCAAA
GATCGATCAAGAGACAGGATGAGGATCGTTTCGCATGATTGAACAAGATGGATTGCACGCAGGTTCTCCG
GCCGCTTGGGTGGAGAGGCTATTCGGCTATGACTGGGCACAACAGACAATCGGCTGCTCTGATGCCGCCG
TGTTCCGGCTGTCAGCGCAGGGGCGCCCGGTTCTTTTTGTCAAGACCGACCTGTCCGGTGCCCTGAATGA
ACTGCAAGACGAGGCAGCGCGGCTATCGTGGCTGGCCACGACGGGCGTTCCTTGCGCAGCTGTGCTCGAC
GTTGTCACTGAAGCGGGAAGGGACTGGCTGCTATTGGGCGAAGTGCCGGGGCAGGATCTCCTGTCATCTC
ACCTTGCTCCTGCCGAGAAAGTATCCATCATGGCTGATGCAATGCGGCGGCTGCATACGCTTGATCCGGC
TACCTGCCCATTCGACCACCAAGCGAAACATCGCATCGAGCGAGCACGTACTCGGATGGAAGCCGGTCTT
GTCGATCAGGATGATCTGGACGAAGAGCATCAGGGGCTCGCGCCAGCCGAACTGTTCGCCAGGCTCAAGG
CGAGCATGCCCGACGGCGAGGATCTCGTCGTGACCCATGGCGATGCCTGCTTGCCGAATATCATGGTGGA
AAATGGCCGCTTTTCTGGATTCATCGACTGTGGCCGGCTGGGTGTGGCGGACCGCTATCAGGACATAGCG
TTGGCTACCCGTGATATTGCTGAAGAGCTTGGCGGCGAATGGGCTGACCGCTTCCTCGTGCTTTACGGTA
TCGCCGCTCCCGATTCGCAGCGCATCGCCTTCTATCGCCTTCTTGACGAGTTCTTCTGAGCGGGACTCTG
GGGTTCGAAATGACCGACCAAGCGACGCCCAACCTGCCATCACGAGATTTCGATTCCACCGCCGCCTTCT
ATGAAAGGTTGGGCTTCGGAATCGTTTTCCGGGACGCCGGCTGGATGATCCTCCAGCGCGGGGATCTCAT
GCTGGAGTTCTTCGCCCACCCTAGGGGGAGGCTAACTGAAACACGGAAGGAGACAATACCGGAAGGAACC
CGCGCTATGACGGCAATAAAAAGACAGAATAAAACGCACGGTGTTGGGTCGTTTGTTCATAAACGCGGGG
TTCGGTCCCAGGGCTGGCACTCTGTCGATACCCCACCGAGACCCCATTGGGGCCAATACGCCCGCGTTTC
TTCCTTTTCCCCACCCCACCCCCCAAGTTCGGGTGAAGGCCCAGGGCTCGCAGCCAACGTCGGGGCGGCA
GGCCCTGCCATAGCCTCAGGTTACTCATATATACTTTAGATTGATTTAAAACTTCATTTTTAATTTAAAA
GGATCTAGGTGAAGATCCTTTTTGATAATCTCATGACCAAAATCCCTTAACGTGAGTTTTCGTTCCACTG
AGCGTCAGACCCCGTAGAAAAGATCAAAGGATCTTCTTGAGATCCTTTTTTTCTGCGCGTAATCTGCTGC
TTGCAAACAAAAAAACCACCGCTACCAGCGGTGGTTTGTTTGCCGGATCAAGAGCTACCAACTCTTTTTC
CGAAGGTAACTGGCTTCAGCAGAGCGCAGATACCAAATACTGTTCTTCTAGTGTAGCCGTAGTTAGGCCA
CCACTTCAAGAACTCTGTAGCACCGCCTACATACCTCGCTCTGCTAATCCTGTTACCAGTGGCTGCTGCC
AGTGGCGATAAGTCGTGTCTTACCGGGTTGGACTCAAGACGATAGTTACCGGATAAGGCGCAGCGGTCGG
GCTGAACGGGGGGTTCGTGCACACAGCCCAGCTTGGAGCGAACGACCTACACCGAACTGAGATACCTACA
GCGTGAGCTATGAGAAAGCGCCACGCTTCCCGAAGGGAGAAAGGCGGACAGGTATCCGGTAAGCGGCAGG
GTCGGAACAGGAGAGCGCACGAGGGAGCTTCCAGGGGGAAACGCCTGGTATCTTTATAGTCCTGTCGGGT
TTCGCCACCTCTGACTTGAGCGTCGATTTTTGTGATGCTCGTCAGGGGGGCGGAGCCTATGGAAAAACGC
CAGCAACGCGGCCTTTTTACGGTTCCTGGCCTTTTGCTGGCCTTTTGCTCACATGTTCTTTCCTGCGTTA
TCCCCTGATTCTGTGGATAACCGTATTACCGCCATGCATTAGTTATTAATAGTAATCAATTACGGGGTCA
TTAGTTCATAGCCCATATATGGAGTTCCG
